Addgene plasmid #133201: pOPS0560
Purpose: Reporter plasmid with a 12-nucleotide specific "barcode" sequence. This plasmid is not available as an individual bacterial stab, but can be requested as part of the Plasmid-ID Kit (Kit #1000000168 ).
Depositing lab: Philip Poole. Depositing organization: University of Oxford. Publication: Optimizing Rhizobium-legume symbioses by simultaneous measurement of rhizobial competitiveness and N2 fixation in nodules. Mendoza-Suarez MA, Geddes BA, Sanchez-Canizares C, Ramirez-Gonzalez RH, Kirchhelle C, Jorrin B, Poole PS. Proc Natl Acad Sci U S A. 2020 May 5;117(18):9822-9831. doi: 10.1073/pnas.1921225117. Epub 2020 Apr 21. PubMed 32317381.
Backbone
  Vector backbone: pOGG026 (Addgene ID 113992)
  Vector type: Bacterial Expression
Growth in bacteria
  Bacterial resistance: Kanamycin, 50 μg/mL
  Growth temperature: 37°C
  Growth strain: ST18 (S17 delta pir delta hemA)
  Copy number: Low Copy
Gene/Insert
  Gene/Insert name: PU module (PsNifH from pOGG043), SC module (sfGFP from pOGG037), and T module (TATCGACACAAG and universal primer binding site)
  Species: Synthetic
  Mutation: Domesticated for Golden Gate cloning
  Cloning method: Unknown
Terms and licenses: Academic/Nonprofit Terms; Industry Terms: Not Available to Industry
Depositor comments: The only difference is the sequence: TATCGACACAAG . Please note that this plasmid may require a unique bacterial strain, so make sure to confirm that you can also obtain the appropriate growth strain. Please contact us or contact our distributors if you have any questions. This plasmid is not available as an individual bacterial stab, but can be requested as part of the Plasmid-ID Kit (Kit #1000000168 ).
How to cite: pOPS0560 was a gift from Philip Poole (Addgene plasmid # 133201)
