[The description below was written by a language model from this plasmid's Addgene catalogue record and pLannotate feature annotations shown in this document.]
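Description:
pOPS0560 is a low-copy, broad-host-range bacterial reporter plasmid of about 7 kb, built by Golden Gate assembly in the pOGG026 backbone and distributed as one member of a barcoded "Plasmid-ID" set. The feature table shows an RK2/IncP-type replicon: oriV with its trans-acting replication protein gene trfA, an IncP oriT that allows conjugative mobilisation from a donor strain supplying transfer functions, and the par region (parA, parB and the parDE toxin–antitoxin pair). These par functions promote stable inheritance through partitioning and post-segregational killing of plasmid-free cells, which helps where antibiotic selection cannot be maintained. Selection is by kanamycin through aphA1 (nptI). Short fragments annotated as Tn5 transposase, CloDF13 origin and lacZα appear to be backbone or cloning remnants rather than functional parts.

The payload consists of three domesticated synthetic modules. A promoter module carries PsNifH, which is not annotated in the feature table but presumably occupies the gap upstream of the reporter. It is followed by a coding module for superfolder GFP and a terminator-position module containing a unique 12-nucleotide barcode next to a universal primer binding site. The rrnB T1 and lambda t0 terminators flank the cassette and help insulate it from backbone transcription. According to the depositor, the barcode is the only difference between this plasmid and the others in the set.

Going by the associated publication title, the design supports two readouts in rhizobium–legume symbiosis studies. The nifH promoter suggests that GFP fluorescence serves as a proxy for nitrogen-fixation gene expression in nodules. Amplifying and sequencing the barcode identifies which tagged strain is present, so the competitiveness of many strains can be measured at the same time.
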