Features (pLannotate 1.2.2; 14 found; start..end, strand, type, name):
      9..103     +  terminator     lambda t0 terminator: transcription terminator from phage lambda
    213..1025    +  CDS            aphA1: KKA1_ECOLX - Also known as nptI. Protein inferred from homology: Swiss-Prot protein existence level 3. Resistance to kanamycin and structurally-related aminoglycosides, including amikacin. From Escherichia coli.
   1179..1287    +  oriT           oriT: incP origin of transfer
   1348..2496    -  CDS            trfA: trans-acting replication protein that binds to and activates oriV
   2548..2829    -  CDS            tnpA (fragment): TN5P_ECOLX - Also known as tnp. Experimental evidence at protein level: Swiss-Prot protein existence level 1. Mediates transposition of transposon Tn5 by a 'cut and paste' mechanism. First, the monomeric transposase binds the 19 bp inverted DNA repeats flanking the transposon. Then, dimerization of the DNA- bound transposase creates a synaptic DNA complex. After nicking of the first DNA strand, excision of the transposon proceeds through a series of intermediates. The transposase then mediates the insertion of the transposon at a new site by strand transfer. The activity of the wild- type tran
   2889..3420    -  rep_origin     oriV: incP origin of replication
   3476..3511    -  rep_origin     CloDF13 ori (fragment): Plasmids containing the CloDF13 (CDF) origin of replication can be propagated in E. coli cells that contain additional plasmids with compatible origins.
   3635..3943    -  CDS            parE: PARE_ECOLX - Experimental evidence at protein level: Swiss-Prot protein existence level 1. Toxin component of a type II toxin-antitoxin (TA) system involved in plasmid partition. Acts by inhibiting DNA gyrase, converting supercoiled plasmid DNA into a singly cleaved linear form in an ATP-dependent fashion. To do so it probably interacts with one of the gyrase subunits. Gyrase inhibition is prevented by antitoxin ParD, and is reversed in vitro by incubation with ParD. In cells that have lost the plasmid filamentation and growth inhibition occur; this is suppressed when ParD is supplied in trans
   3943..4191    -  CDS            parD: PARD_ECOLX - Experimental evidence at protein level: Swiss-Prot protein existence level 1. Antitoxin component of a type II toxin-antitoxin (TA) system involved in plasmid partition. Inhibits the anti-DNA gyrase activity of toxin ParE; reverses and restores gyrase catalytic activity in vitro. The parDE operon alone is capable of stabilizing an RK2-derived minireplicon under defined growth conditions in several different Gram- negative bacteria. It does so by the post-segregational killing (PSK) of plasmid-free cells, also referred to as a plasmid addiction system. Binds its own promoter, autor
   4320..5162    +  CDS            parB: PARB4_ECOLX - Protein predicted: Swiss-Prot protein existence level 4. Involved in plasmid partition. From Escherichia coli.
   5126..5782    +  CDS            parA: PARA4_ECOLX - Protein inferred from homology: Swiss-Prot protein existence level 3. Involved in plasmid partition. From Escherichia coli.
   5942..6028    -  terminator     rrnB T1 terminator: Escherichia coli rrnB; transcription terminator T1 from the E. coli rrnB gene
   6275..6988    +  CDS            superfolder GFP: GFP variant that folds robustly even when fused to poorly folded proteins (Pédelacq et al., 2006)
   7008..7030    +  CDS            lacZα (fragment): LacZα fragment of β-galactosidase; lacZ fragment
>Addgene plasmid #133201 | pOPS0560 | addgene full sequence | sequence record 275885 | Addgene NGS Result
CGCTCTTGGACTCCTGTTGATAGATCCAGTAATGACCTCAGAACTCCATCTGGATTTGTTCAGAACGCTC
GGTTGCCGCCGGGCGTTTTTTATTGGTGAGAATCCAGGCAATTGTGTCTCAAAATCTCTGATGTTACATT
GCACAAGATAAAAATATATCATCATGAACAATAAAACTGTCTGCTTACATAAACAGTAATACAAGGGGTG
TTATGAGCCATATTCAGCGTGAAACGAGCTGTAGCCGTCCGCGTCTGAACAGCAACATGGATGCGGATCT
GTATGGCTATAAATGGGCGCGTGATAACGTGGGTCAGAGCGGCGCGACCATTTATCGTCTGTATGGCAAA
CCGGATGCGCCGGAACTGTTTCTGAAACATGGCAAAGGCAGCGTGGCGAACGATGTGACCGATGAAATGG
TGCGTCTGAACTGGCTGACCGAATTTATGCCGCTGCCGACCATTAAACATTTTATTCGCACCCCGGATGA
TGCGTGGCTGCTGACCACCGCGATTCCGGGCAAAACCGCGTTTCAGGTGCTGGAAGAATATCCGGATAGC
GGCGAAAACATTGTGGATGCGCTGGCCGTGTTTCTGCGTCGTCTGCATAGCATTCCGGTGTGCAACTGCC
CGTTTAACAGCGATCGTGTGTTTCGTCTGGCCCAGGCGCAGAGCCGTATGAACAACGGCCTGGTGGATGC
GAGCGATTTTGATGATGAACGTAACGGCTGGCCGGTGGAACAGGTGTGGAAAGAAATGCATAAACTGCTG
CCGTTTAGCCCGGATAGCGTGGTGACCCACGGCGATTTTAGCCTGGATAACCTGATTTTCGATGAAGGCA
AACTGATTGGCTGCATTGATGTGGGCCGTGTGGGCATTGCGGATCGTTATCAGGATCTGGCCATTCTGTG
GAACTGCCTGGGCGAATTTAGCCCGAGCCTGCAAAAACGTCTGTTTCAGAAATATGGCATTGATAATCCG
GATATGAACAAACTGCAATTTCATCTGATGCTGGATGAATTTTTCTAATAATTAATTGAACTACTTTTCC
GCTGCATAACCCTGCTTCGGGGTCATTATAGCGATTTTTTCGGTATATCCATCCTTTTTCGCACGATATA
CAGGATTTTGCCAAAGGGTTCGTGTAGACTTTCCTTGGTGTATCCAACGGCGTCAGCCGGGCAGGATAGG
TGAAGTAGGCCCACCCGCGAGCGGGTGTTCCTTCTTCACTGTCCCTTATTCGCACCTGGCGGTGCTCAAC
GGGAATCCTGCTCTGCGAGGCTGGCCGTAGGCCGGCCGCGATGCAGGTGGCTGCTGAACCCCCAGCCGGA
ACTGACCCCACAAGGCCCTAGCGTTTGCAATGCACCAGGTCATCATTGACCCAGGCGTGTTCCACCAGGC
CGCTGCCTCGCAACTCTTCGCAGGCTTCGCCGACCTGCTCGCGCCACTTCTTCACGCGGGTGGAATCCGA
TCCGCACATGAGGCGGAAGGTTTCCAGCTTGAGCGGGTACGGCTCCCGGTGCGAGCTGAAATAGTCGAAC
ATCCGTCGGGCCGTCGGCGACAGCTTGCGGTACTTCTCCCATATGAATTTCGTGTAGTGGTCGCCAGCAA
ACAGCACGACGATTTCCTCGTCGATCAGGACCTGGCAACGGGACGTTTTCTTGCCACGGTCCAGGACGCG
GAAGCGGTGCAGCAGCGACACCGATTCCAGGTGCCCAACGCGGTCGGACGTGAAGCCCATCGCCGTCGCC
TGTAGGCGCGACAGGCATTCCTCGGCCTTCGTGTAATACCGGCCATTGATCGACCAGCCCAGGTCCTGGC
AAAGCTCGTAGAACGTGAAGGTGATCGGCTCGCCGATAGGGGTGCGCTTCGCGTACTCCAACACCTGCTG
CCACACCAGTTCGTCATCGTCGGCCCGCAGCTCGACGCCGGTGTAGGTGATCTTCACGTCCTTGTTGACG
TGGAAAATGACCTTGTTTTGCAGCGCCTCGCGCGGGATTTTCTTGTTGCGCGTGGTGAACAGGGCAGAGC
GGGCCGTGTCGTTTGGCATCGCTCGCATCGTGTCCGGCCACGGCGCAATATCGAACAAGGAAAGCTGCAT
TTCCTTGATCTGCTGCTTCGTGTGTTTCAGCAACGCGGCCTGCTTGGCTTCGCTGACCTGTTTTGCCAGG
TCCTCGCCGGCGGTTTTTCGCTTCTTGGTCGTCATAGTTCCTCGCGTGTCGATGGTCATCGACTTCGCCA
AACCTGCCGCCTCCTGTTCGAGCCGACGCGAACGCTCCACGGCGGCCGATGGCGCGGGCAGGGCAGGGGG
AGCCAGTTGCACGCTGTCGCGCTCGATCTTGGCCGTAGCTTGCTGGACTATCGAGCCGACGGACTGGAAG
GTTTCGCGGGGCGCACGCATGACGGTGCGGCTTGCGATGGTTTCGGCATCCTCGGCGGAAAACCCCGCGT
CGATCAGTTCTTGCCTGTATGCCTTCCGGTCAAACGTCCGATTCATTCACCCTCCTTGCGGGATTGCCCC
GGAATTAATTCCCCGGATCGATCCGTCGATCTTGATCCCCTGCGCCATCAGATCCTTGGCGGCAAGAAAG
CCATCCAGTTTACTTTGCAGGGCTTCCCAACCTTACCAGAGGGCGCCCCAGCTGGCAATTCCGGTTCGCT
TGCTGTCCATAAAACCGCCCAGTCTAGCTATCGCCATGTAAGCCCACTGCAAGCTACCTGCTTTCTCTTT
GCGCTTGCGTTTTCCCTTGTCCAGATAGCCCAGTAGCTGACATTCATCCGGGGTCAGCACCGTTTCTGCG
GACTGGCTTTCTACGTGGCTGCCATTTTTGGGGTGAGGCCGTTCGCGGCCGAGGGGCGCAGCCCCTGGGG
GGATGGGAGGCCCGCGTTAGCGGGCCGGGAGGGTTCGAGAAGGGGGGGCACCCCCCTTCGGCGTGCGCGG
TCACGCGCACAGGGCGCAGCCCTGGTTAAAAACAAGGTTTATAAATATTGGTTTAAAAGCAGGTTAAAAG
ACAGGTTAGCGGTGGCCGAAAAACGGGCGGAAACCCTTGCAAATGCTGGATTTTCTGCCTGTGGACAGCC
CCTCAAATGTCAATAGGTGCGCCCCTCATCTGTCAGCACTCTGCCCCTCAAGTGTCAAGGATCGCGCCCC
TCATCTGTCAGTAGTCGCGCCCCTCAAGTGTCAATACCGCAGGGCACTTATCCCCAGGCTTGTCCACATC
ATCTGTGGGAAACTCGCGTAAAATCAGGCGTTTTCGCCGATTTGCGAGGCTGGCCAGCTCCACGTCGCCG
GCCGAAATCGAGCCTGCCCCTCATCTGTCAACGCCGCGCCGGGTGAGTCGGCCCCTCAAGTGTCAACGTC
CGCCCCTCATCTGTCAGTGAGGGCCAAGTTTTCCGCGAGGTATCCACAACGCCGGCGGCCCTACATGGCT
CTGCTGTAGTGAGTGGGTTGCGCTCCGGCAGCGGTCCTGATCCCCCGCAGAAAAAAAGGATCTCAAGAAG
ATCCTTTGATCTTTTCTACATTACTGCATGAGCTTGTGGAAGTGTGCTGAGCATAAATGATTCTCCTAGC
TGTTCTTTGGGTAAGTACGCCATCAGGACGTTGTGAGTGGCGCGATTTTTAGCGGCTGAAATCAGCCCTT
GAGCCTGTCGGCAAGTCGCGTCATGAGGTCCATGCGCTCATGCAGGATCGCCACGACCAACGCGGGTTCG
CCCGCACGCGGCAGGCAAAAAACGTAGTGGTGTTCGCAGCGGGCCATCCGCAGCGCGGGAAAGAGTTCGC
TCATGTCCTTAAACGGGCCTTCGCCGGCGGCAAGCCTGGCTATGCCCTGTTCCAGCTTAGCGATATAGCG
GCGCACCTGCGCCGCGCCCCACTCCCGGCGCGTGTAGCGGATGATGCCGCGTAGATCGGCTTCGGCCTCA
GCCGTGAGGATGTAGGCCGTCAAGCGCGATCCCCGCTGAGTTCTTCATCAAGAATTTCGCCGACGCTCTT
GGTGGACACCTTGCCGGCAAGCCCATCGTTGATGCGGTTCCCCAGCATGGTTTTCAGTTCCTGCCATGCC
TGATCGGCATCAGCGTCACCGGGGAACAGACGTTCGAGGGCGTATTGCTTAATGGTCTTGCCCTGCAAGG
CGGCCAGGGCTTTCAGGCTCTGGTGCTGCTGGTCCGTCATGTCGATTGTCAGGCGGCTCATTGGATAACC
TCCATAAAATACACGTAACCACATTAGCACATATGTGGGCGTGAGGCTACAGCGCGAGGCGCATTAAGGT
CGGGAAAATGCGCTAGGCGCATTTAAATTGCGTATTGCTGTAATGCGCCATGCCGGCTAGACTAGGCCCA
AATGGGTATACCCAATTTGACCAAGGGGGACGCGATGAGGGCGGCCAAGCACTACCGACAACTTCTATCC
ATCGACTTCAACATCGAGGCGCTGGCCTTCGTGCCTGGACCCGACGGCACACGCGGCCGGCGCATCCACG
TCCTGGGGCGCGAGGTCCGCGACCGGCCCGGCCTGGTCGAGTACCTTTCGCCGGCGTTCGGCTCGCGGGT
GGCGCTGGACGGCTACTGCAAGGCCAATTTCGATGCAGTGCTGCACCTGGCGTACCCCGATCATCAGCAA
TGGGGCCACGCATGAAGCGCCGAAGCTACGCCATGCTGCGCGCCGCTGCCGCGCTGGCCGTCCTGGTCGT
TGCCTCGCCGGCATGGGCCGAGCTGCGCGGCGAGGTCGTGCGCATCATCGACGGCGACACCATCGACGTG
CTGGTAGACAAGCAGCCGGTGCGCGTGCGCCTGGTGGACATTGACGCGCCGGAAAAGCGGCAAGCCTTCG
GCGAACGTGCGCGCCAGGCGCTGGCCGGCATGGTGTTCCGCCGGCACGTCCTGGTCGACGAGAAGGACAC
CGACCGTTACGGCCGCACGCTGGGCACCGTCTGGGTCAACATGGAGCTGGCCAGCCGGCCGCCGCAGCCG
CGCAACGTCAACGCCGCGATGGTTCACCAGGGCATGGCGTGGGCCTATCGCTTCCACGGCCGCGCGGCCG
ACCCTGAAATGCTGCGGCTCGAACAGGAGGCGCGAGGCAAGCGCGTCGGCCTCTGGTCCGATCCGCACGC
CGTCGAGCCGTGGAAATGGCGACGCGAGAGCAACAACCGGAGGGACGAAGGTTGAAGGTCGCCCGCATCT
ACCTGCGCGCCAGTACGGACGAGCAGAATCTTGAACGCCAGGAGAGCCTTGTAGCGGCCACGCGGGCCGC
CGGGTACTACGTCGCCGGCATCTACCGCGAGAAGGCGTCCGGCGCACGCGCCGACCGGCCCGAGCTGCTG
CGCATGATCGCGGACCTGCAACCTGGTGAAGTCGTCGTTGCGGAGAAGATCGACCGCATCAGCCGCTTGC
CGTTGGCCGAGGCCGAGCGCCTGGTTGCGTCGATCCGGGCCAAAGGGGCCAAGCTGGCCGTGCCTGGCGT
GGTGGACCTGTCGGAGCTGGCCGCCGAGGCGAACGGAGTGGCGAAAATCGTTCTGGAATCCGTCCAGGAC
ATGCTTTTGAAGCTCGCCTTGCAGATGGCCCGCGACGACTACGAGGATCGGCGCGAGCGTCAACGTCAGG
GTGTCCAGTTGGCGAAGGCCGCCGGCCGCTACACCGGCCGCAAACGTGACGCCGGCATGCACGACCGCAT
CATCACGCTTCGCTCCGGCGGATCGAGCATTGCCAAGACGGCCAAGCTGGTCGGATGCAGCCCGAGCCAG
GTCAAACGAGTGTGGGCGGCCTGGAACGCGCAGCAGCAAAAATAAAGCCGGGCAGTGCCCGGCTTTTCTC
ACCTTTTCGCGTCCCGCAGGGCCGCTGCGAGCGCCCTACCTAGATCCTCGCTTTCCCCCTCGGTGTAGTC
CGGCCAGGGCACGAAGGGCGCGGATGCGAACCTGTTGAGCAGGTCAGATCTAGGGCGGCGGATTTGTCCT
ACTCAGGAGAGCGTTCACCGACAAACAACAGATAAAACGAAAGGCCCAGTCTTTCGACTGAGCCTTTCGT
TTTATTTGATGCCTGCCGAATTCGGATCCGGAGCTCGACACGACATTGTCGTCACCTTTGTCGGGTCCGC
GACAAGCTTTTTGTTCCTCGATCCCGTATGTTTTCGCCTAAATATCTGAAACAGCAGCAAATTATTTTTC
GTTAGCTCAATCGGCCCACTTGGCACGAGTCTTGAAATTTATTGCGAGGCGGCGGAGCTGCCGGCCGCAT
CCGTGCGGCATAACCACGGTTGTGAACAAATGAAGGAAGGCCAAATGCGTAAAGGCGAAGAGCTGTTCAC
TGGTGTCGTCCCTATTCTGGTGGAACTGGATGGTGATGTCAACGGTCATAAGTTTTCCGTGCGTGGCGAG
GGTGAAGGTGACGCAACTAATGGTAAACTGACGCTGAAGTTCATCTGTACTACTGGTAAACTGCCGGTAC
CTTGGCCGACTCTGGTAACGACGCTGACTTATGGTGTTCAGTGCTTTGCTCGTTATCCGGACCATATGAA
GCAGCATGACTTCTTCAAGTCCGCCATGCCGGAAGGCTATGTGCAGGAACGCACGATTTCCTTTAAGGAT
GACGGCACGTACAAAACGCGTGCGGAAGTGAAATTTGAAGGCGATACCCTGGTAAACCGCATTGAGCTGA
AAGGCATTGACTTTAAAGAAGATGGCAATATCCTGGGCCATAAGCTGGAATACAATTTTAACAGCCACAA
TGTTTACATCACCGCCGATAAACAAAAAAATGGCATTAAAGCGAATTTTAAAATTCGCCACAACGTTGAG
GATGGCAGCGTGCAGCTGGCTGATCACTACCAGCAAAACACTCCAATCGGTGATGGTCCTGTTCTGCTGC
CAGACAATCACTATCTGAGCACGCAAAGCGTTCTGTCTAAAGATCCGAACGAGAAACGCGATCATATGGT
TCTGCTGGAGTTCGTAACCGCAGCGGGCATCACGCATGGTATGGATGAACTGTACAAATGAGCTTTATCG
ACACAAGCGTTTTACAACGTCGTGACTGGG
